Addgene plasmid #230499: AiP14988 - pAAV-AiE0028m-minBG-SYFP2-WPRE3-BGHpA (Alias: CN4988)
Purpose: AiE0028m is an enhancer sequence, designed to drive AAV-mediated transgene expression in specific populations of brain cells
Depositing lab: Allen Institute for Brain Science & Jonathan Ting. Depositing organization: Allen Institute. Publication: A suite of enhancer AAVs and transgenic mouse lines for genetic access to cortical cell types. Ben-Simon Y, Hooper M, Narayan S, Daigle TL, Dwivedi D, Way SW, Oster A, Stafford DA, Mich JK, Taormina MJ, Martinez RA, Opitz-Araya X, Roth JR, Alexander JR, Allen S, Amster A, Arbuckle J, Ayala A, Baker PM, Bakken TE, Barcelli T, Barta S, Bendrick J, Bertagnolli D, Bielstein C, Bishwakarma P, Bowlus J, Boyer G, Brouner K, Casian B, Casper T, Chakka AB, Chakrabarty R, Chance RK, Chavan S, Clark M, Colbert K, Collman F, Daniel S, Departee M, DiValentin P, Donadio N, Dotson N, Egdorf T, Fliss T, Gabitto M, Garcia J, Gary A, Gasperini M, Gloe J, Goldy J, Gore BB, Graybuck L, Greisman N, Haeseleer F, Halterman C, Haradon Z, Hastings SD, Helback O, Ho W, Hockemeyer D, Huang C, Huff S, Hunker A, Johansen N, Jones D, Juneau Z, Kalmbach B, Kannan M, Khem S, Kussick E, Kutsal R, Larsen R, Lee C, Lee AY, Leibly M, Lenz GH, Li S, Liang E, Lusk N, Madigan Z, Malloy J, Malone J, McCue R, Melchor J, Mollenkopf T, Moosman S, Morin E, Newman D, Ng L, Ngo K, Omstead V, Otto S, Oyama A, Pena N, Pham T, Phillips E, Pom CA, Potekhina L, Ransford S, Ray PL, Rette D, Reynoldson C, Rimorin C, Rocha D, Ruiz A, Sanchez REA, Sawyer L, Sedeno-Cortes A, Sevigny JP, Shapovalova N, Shepard N, Shulga L, Sigler AR, Siverts L, Soliman S, Somasundaram S, Staats B, Stewart K, Szelenyi E, Tieu M, Trader C, Tran A, van Velthoven CTJ, Walker M, Wang Y, Weed N, Wirthlin M, Wood T, Wynalda B, Yao Z, Zhou T, Ariza J, Dee N, Reding M, Ronellenfitch K, Mufti S, Sunkin SM, Smith KA, Esposito L, Waters J, Thyagarajan B, Yao S, Lein ES, Zeng H, Levi BP, Ngai J, Ting JT, Tasic B. Cell. 2025 May 16:S0092-8674(25)00513-6. doi: 10.1016/j.cell.2025.05.002. PubMed 40403729.
Backbone
  Vector backbone: pAAV2
  Vector type: AAV
Growth in bacteria
  Bacterial resistance: Ampicillin, 100 μg/mL
  Growth temperature: 37°C
  Growth strain: NEB Stable
  Copy number: High Copy
Gene/Insert
  Gene/Insert name: SYFP2
  Species: Synthetic
  Promoter: minBG
  Cloning method: Gibson Cloning
Terms and licenses: Academic/Nonprofit Terms; Industry Terms: Not Available to Industry
How to cite: AiP14988 - pAAV-AiE0028m-minBG-SYFP2-WPRE3-BGHpA (Alias: CN4988) was a gift from Allen Institute for Brain Science & Jonathan Ting (Addgene plasmid # 230499 ; http://n2t.net/addgene:230499 ; RRID:Addgene_230499)
