[The description below was written by a language model from this plasmid's Addgene catalogue record and pLannotate feature annotations shown in this document.]
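Description:
AiP14988 - pAAV-AiE0028m-minBG-SYFP2-WPRE3-BGHpA (alias CN4988) is an AAV transfer plasmid built on a pAAV2 backbone, about 4.8 kb in the sequenced record. It is meant for packaging an enhancer-driven fluorescent reporter into recombinant adeno-associated virus. In bacteria it replicates from a high-copy ColE1/pUC-type origin and is selected with ampicillin through the bla gene and its native promoter. An f1 phage origin and small remnants of the pBR322 bom and rop regions are also annotated in the backbone. The expression cassette lies between AAV2 inverted terminal repeats, which are the cis elements needed for replication and encapsidation of the vector genome. The downstream ITR is annotated in full. The upstream one appears only as two short fragments, which may reflect the difficulty of sequencing or annotating these repeats, though the record does not explain it.

The payload is a single transcription unit. The enhancer AiE0028m sits upstream of a minimal beta-globin promoter (minBG). A minimal promoter of this kind has little activity on its own, so expression depends on the cell-type specificity of the enhancer. Neither element is annotated in the feature table, but the unannotated stretch between the left ITR and the coding sequence is consistent with their placement. They drive SYFP2, a rapidly maturing monomeric yellow fluorescent protein derived from Aequorea victoria. SYFP2 is followed by WPRE3, a shortened woodchuck hepatitis virus posttranscriptional element that boosts transcript expression while saving packaging space (annotated as two WPRE fragments), and then by the bovine growth hormone polyadenylation signal.

The stated purpose is AAV-mediated transgene expression in specific populations of brain cells, as part of a collection of enhancer AAVs for genetic access to cortical cell types. The record does not say which cell population AiE0028m targets.
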