Features (pLannotate 1.2.2; 14 found; start..end, strand, type, name):
     12..39      +  repeat_region  AAV2 ITR (fragment): inverted terminal repeat of adeno-associated virus serotype 2 inverted
     68..95      +  repeat_region  AAV2 ITR (fragment): inverted terminal repeat of adeno-associated virus serotype 2 inverted
    847..1563    +  CDS            SYFP2: SYFP2 is a basic (constitutively fluorescent) yellow fluorescent protein published in 2006, derived from Aequorea victoria. It is reported to be a very rapidly-maturing monomer with moderate acid sensitivity.
   1603..1760    +  misc_feature   WPRE (fragment): woodchuck hepatitis virus posttranscriptional regulatory element
   1766..1846    +  misc_feature   WPRE (fragment): woodchuck hepatitis virus posttranscriptional regulatory element
   1863..1974    +  polyA_signal   bGH poly(A) signal: bovine growth hormone polyadenylation signal
   2092..2232    +  repeat_region  AAV2 ITR: inverted terminal repeat of adeno-associated virus serotype 2 inverted
   2237..2288    -  misc_feature   bom (fragment): basis of mobility region from pBR322
   2307..2762    +  rep_origin     f1 ori (sequence partly withheld): f1 bacteriophage origin of replication; arrow indicates direction of (+) strand synthesis
   2763..2812    -  misc_feature   bom (fragment): basis of mobility region from pBR322
   2914..2949    -  CDS            rop (fragment): Rop protein, which maintains plasmids at low copy number; rop
   3044..3148    +  promoter       AmpR promoter: bla
   3149..4009    +  CDS            AmpR: β-lactamase; bla; confers resistance to ampicillin, carbenicillin, and related antibiotics
   4180..4768    +  rep_origin     ori: high-copy-number ColE1/pMB1/pBR322/pUC origin of replication
>Addgene plasmid #230499 | AiP14988 - pAAV-AiE0028m-minBG-SYFP2-WPRE3-BGHpA (Alias: CN4988) | addgene full sequence | sequence record 479089 | Addgene NGS Result
CCTGCAGGCAGCTGCGCGCTCGCTCGCTCACTGAGGCCGCCCGGGCGTCGGGCGACCTTTGGTCGCCCGG
CCTCAGTGAGCGAGCGAGCGCGCAGAGAGGGAGTGGCCAACTCCATCACTAGGGGTTCCTGCGGCCGCAC
GCGTGGGACTCCAGGATTTTGAAACTCACTGGTCCTGAAGTGATGGGAAAATAGGCGAGGTGTCACAGCT
AATTTCTGGCCCTGTTTTATGAGTTCTGCTCTTCCTTATTCTCCCTGTCAGCTCAGGAATCCCCGAGGCT
GTGCAAACTGGCTGAACATCACTCAATCCGAGTTTTATATCCCCTTTTAATAATGTTGAGTCTATTCTGT
CCAACTTTGATTCAGACAACCTGCTTGTCTTGAAAAAGTGATATATTTAATCAGTGGCGCTGTCCCCAGC
CTAGCTCCCACTGCGTGTGACTGCAGCCGGGGAGTGGTGCAGTGCTCTGTCACTGCTGTTTGAATGGGTA
ATGTGGAGCCCATCAGCTGAGAAGACAGGAGCTGGAACTGCATGTTAGGACACACGATCAAAAGCCACTC
TCCACTTTCTGCCAATCAAACCTCATGTTGCCTTGTGGGGCAGACATTAAATAGATTTTTTTTTCCAGCC
TTATACTGTGGGCACTTTGCCAGTTTGACATGTGAACTGTTACAAAAAGATAGCAGAGTTTTGACTGCTT
GCTGACTGCCTAAAAATATTACTGAACACTTGTCAGAAAGAAATGTTGAGCTCGGGCTGGGCATAAAAGT
CAGGGCAGAGCCATCTATTGCTTACATTTGCTTCTGGGATCCAGATCTTTCGAAGCTAGCGCTACCGGTC
GCCACCATGGTGAGCAAGGGCGAGGAGCTGTTCACCGGGGTGGTGCCCATCCTGGTCGAGCTGGACGGCG
ACGTAAACGGCCACAAGTTCAGCGTGTCCGGCGAGGGCGAGGGCGATGCCACCTACGGCAAGCTGACCCT
GAAGCTGATCTGCACCACCGGCAAGCTGCCCGTGCCCTGGCCCACCCTCGTGACCACCCTGGGCTACGGC
GTGCAGTGCTTCGCCCGCTACCCCGACCACATGAAGCAGCACGACTTCTTCAAGTCCGCCATGCCCGAAG
GCTACGTCCAGGAGCGCACCATCTTCTTCAAGGACGACGGCAACTACAAGACCCGCGCCGAGGTGAAGTT
CGAGGGCGACACCCTGGTGAACCGCATCGAGCTGAAGGGCATCGACTTCAAGGAGGACGGCAACATCCTG
GGGCACAAGCTGGAGTACAACTACAACAGCCACAACGTCTATATCACCGCCGACAAGCAGAAGAACGGCA
TCAAGGCCAACTTCAAGATCCGCCACAACATCGAGGACGGCGGCGTGCAGCTCGCCGACCACTACCAGCA
GAACACCCCCATCGGCGACGGCCCCGTGCTGCTGCCCGACAACCACTACCTGAGCTACCAGTCCAAGCTG
AGCAAAGACCCCAACGAGAAGCGCGATCACATGGTCCTGCTGGAGTTCGTGACCGCCGCCGGGATCACTC
TCGGCATGGACGAGCTGTACAAGTAAGTCGACGGCGCGCCGCGGCCGCGAATTCGATATCATAATCAACC
TCTGGATTACAAAATTTGTGAAAGATTGACTGGTATTCTTAACTATGTTGCTCCTTTTACGCTATGTGGA
TACGCTGCTTTAATGCCTTTGTATCATGCTATTGCTTCCCGTATGGCTTTCATTTTCTCCTCCTTGTATA
AATCCTGGTTAGTTCTTGCCACGGCGGAACTCATCGCCGCCTGCCTTGCCCGCTGCTGGACAGGGGCTCG
GCTGTTGGGCACTGACAATTCCGTGGCTCGAGAGATCTTCGACTGTGCCTTCTAGTTGCCAGCCATCTGT
TGTTTGCCCCTCCCCCGTGCCTTCCTTGACCCTGGAAGGTGCCACTCCCACTGTCCTTTCCTAATAAAAT
GAGGAAATTGCATCGCATTGTCTGAGTAGGTGTCATTCTATTCTGGGGGGTGGGGTGGGGCAGGACAGCA
AGGGGGAGGATTGGGAAGACAATAGCAGGCATGAGATCTCACGTGCGGACCGAGCGGCCGCAGGAACCCC
TAGTGATGGAGTTGGCCACTCCCTCTCTGCGCGCTCGCTCGCTCACTGAGGCCGGGCGACCAAAGGTCGC
CCGACGCCCGGGCTTTGCCCGGGCGGCCTCAGTGAGCGAGCGAGCGCGCAGCTGCCTGCAGGGGCGCCTG
ATGCGGTATTTTCTCCTTACGCATCTGTGCGGTATTTCACACCGCATA
[95 nt withheld, positions 2289-2383]
T
[46 nt withheld, positions 2385-2430]
C
[141 nt withheld, positions 2432-2572]
CCTTTGACGTTGGAGTCCACGTTCTTT
[37 nt withheld, positions 2600-2636]
ACTCTATCTCGGGCTATTCTTTTGATTTATAAGGGATTTTGCCGATTTCGGTCTATTGGTTAAAAAATGA
GCTGATTTAACAAAAATTTAACGCGAATTTTAACAAAATATTAACGTTTACAATTTTATGGTGCACTCTC
AGTACAATCTGCTCTGATGCCGCATAGTTAAGCCAGCCCCGACACCCGCCAACACCCGCTGACGCGCCCT
GACGGGCTTGTCTGCTCCCGGCATCCGCTTACAGACAAGCTGTGACCGTCTCCGGGAGCTGCATGTGTCA
GAGGTTTTCACCGTCATCACCGAAACGCGCGAGACGAAAGGGCCTCGTGATACGCCTATTTTTATAGGTT
AATGTCATGATAATAATGGTTTCTTAGACGTCAGGTGGCACTTTTCGGGGAAATGTGCGCGGAACCCCTA
TTTGTTTATTTTTCTAAATACATTCAAATATGTATCCGCTCATGAGACAATAACCCTGATAAATGCTTCA
ATAATATTGAAAAAGGAAGAGTATGAGTATTCAACATTTCCGTGTCGCCCTTATTCCCTTTTTTGCGGCA
TTTTGCCTTCCTGTTTTTGCTCACCCAGAAACGCTGGTGAAAGTAAAAGATGCTGAAGATCAGTTGGGTG
CACGAGTGGGTTACATCGAACTGGATCTCAACAGCGGTAAGATCCTTGAGAGTTTTCGCCCCGAAGAACG
TTTTCCAATGATGAGCACTTTTAAAGTTCTGCTATGTGGCGCGGTATTATCCCGTATTGACGCCGGGCAA
GAGCAACTCGGTCGCCGCATACACTATTCTCAGAATGACTTGGTTGAGTACTCACCAGTCACAGAAAAGC
ATCTTACGGATGGCATGACAGTAAGAGAATTATGCAGTGCTGCCATAACCATGAGTGATAACACTGCGGC
CAACTTACTTCTGACAACGATCGGAGGACCGAAGGAGCTAACCGCTTTTTTGCACAACATGGGGGATCAT
GTAACTCGCCTTGATCGTTGGGAACCGGAGCTGAATGAAGCCATACCAAACGACGAGCGTGACACCACGA
TGCCTGTAGCAATGGCAACAACGTTGCGCAAACTATTAACTGGCGAACTACTTACTCTAGCTTCCCGGCA
ACAATTAATAGACTGGATGGAGGCGGATAAAGTTGCAGGACCACTTCTGCGCTCGGCCCTTCCGGCTGGC
TGGTTTATTGCTGATAAATCTGGAGCCGGTGAGCGTGGGTCTCGCGGTATCATTGCAGCACTGGGGCCAG
ATGGTAAGCCCTCCCGTATCGTAGTTATCTACACGACGGGGAGTCAGGCAACTATGGATGAACGAAATAG
ACAGATCGCTGAGATAGGTGCCTCACTGATTAAGCATTGGTAACTGTCAGACCAAGTTTACTCATATATA
CTTTAGATTGATTTAAAACTTCATTTTTAATTTAAAAGGATCTAGGTGAAGATCCTTTTTGATAATCTCA
TGACCAAAATCCCTTAACGTGAGTTTTCGTTCCACTGAGCGTCAGACCCCGTAGAAAAGATCAAAGGATC
TTCTTGAGATCCTTTTTTTCTGCGCGTAATCTGCTGCTTGCAAACAAAAAAACCACCGCTACCAGCGGTG
GTTTGTTTGCCGGATCAAGAGCTACCAACTCTTTTTCCGAAGGTAACTGGCTTCAGCAGAGCGCAGATAC
CAAATACTGTTCTTCTAGTGTAGCCGTAGTTAGGCCACCACTTCAAGAACTCTGTAGCACCGCCTACATA
CCTCGCTCTGCTAATCCTGTTACCAGTGGCTGCTGCCAGTGGCGATAAGTCGTGTCTTACCGGGTTGGAC
TCAAGACGATAGTTACCGGATAAGGCGCAGCGGTCGGGCTGAACGGGGGGTTCGTGCACACAGCCCAGCT
TGGAGCGAACGACCTACACCGAACTGAGATACCTACAGCGTGAGCTATGAGAAAGCGCCACGCTTCCCGA
AGGGAGAAAGGCGGACAGGTATCCGGTAAGCGGCAGGGTCGGAACAGGAGAGCGCACGAGGGAGCTTCCA
GGGGGAAACGCCTGGTATCTTTATAGTCCTGTCGGGTTTCGCCACCTCTGACTTGAGCGTCGATTTTTGT
GATGCTCGTCAGGGGGGCGGAGCCTATGGAAAAACGCCAGCAACGCGGCCTTTTTACGGTTCCTGGCCTT
TTGCTGGCCTTTTGCTCACATGT
